>Addgene plasmid #178127 | GBA_Halo_C_allele | addgene full sequence | sequence record 349329 | Addgene NGS Result
ATTCCACACAACATACGAGCCGGAAGCATAAAGTGTAAAGCCTGGGGTGCCTAATGAGTGAGCTAACTCA
CATTAATTGCGTTGCGCTCACTGCCCGCTTTCCAGTCGGGAAACCTGTCGTGCCAGCTGCATTAATGAAT
CGGCCAACGCGCGGGGAGAGGCGGTTTGCGTATTGGGCGCTCTTCCGCTTCCTCGCTCACTGACTCGCTG
CGCTCGGTCGTTCGGCTGCGGCGAGCGGTATCAGCTCACTCAAAGGCGGTAATACGGTTATCCACAGAAT
CAGGGGATAACGCAGGAAAGAACATGTGAGCAAAAGGCCAGCAAAAGGCCAGGAACCGTAAAAAGGCCGC
GTTGCTGGCGTTTTTCCATAGGCTCCGCCCCCCTGACGAGCATCACAAAAATCGACGCTCAAGTCAGAGG
TGGCGAAACCCGACAGGACTATAAAGATACCAGGCGTTTCCCCCTGGAAGCTCCCTCGTGCGCTCTCCTG
TTCCGACCCTGCCGCTTACCGGATACCTGTCCGCCTTTCTCCCTTCGGGAAGCGTGGCGCTTTCTCATAG
CTCACGCTGTAGGTATCTCAGTTCGGTGTAGGTCGTTCGCTCCAAGCTGGGCTGTGTGCACGAACCCCCC
GTTCAGCCCGACCGCTGCGCCTTATCCGGTAACTATCGTCTTGAGTCCAACCCGGTAAGACACGACTTAT
CGCCACTGGCAGCAGCCACTGGTAACAGGATTAGCAGAGCGAGGTATGTAGGCGGTGCTACAGAGTTCTT
GAAGTGGTGGCCTAACTACGGCTACACTAGAAGAACAGTATTTGGTATCTGCGCTCTGCTGAAGCCAGTT
ACCTTCGGAAAAAGAGTTGGTAGCTCTTGATCCGGCAAACAAACCACCGCTGGTAGCGGTGGTTTTTTTG
TTTGCAAGCAGCAGATTACGCGCAGAAAAAAAGGATCTCAAGAAGATCCTTTGATCTTTTCTACGGGGTC
TGACGCTCAGTGGAACGAAAACTCACGTTAAGGGATTTTGGTCATGAGATTATCAAAAAGGATCTTCACC
TAGATCCTTTTAAATTAAAAATGAAGTTTTAAATCAATCTAAAGTATATATGAGTAAACTTGGTCTGACA
GTTACCAATGCTTAATCAGTGAGGCACCTATCTCAGCGATCTGTCTATTTCGTTCATCCATAGTTGCCTG
ACTCCCCGTCGTGTAGATAACTACGATACGGGAGGGCTTACCATCTGGCCCCAGTGCTGCAATGATACCG
CGAGATCCACGCTCACCGGCTCCAGATTTATCAGCAATAAACCAGCCAGCCGGAAGGGCCGAGCGCAGAA
GTGGTCCTGCAACTTTATCCGCCTCCATCCAGTCTATTAATTGTTGCCGGGAAGCTAGAGTAAGTAGTTC
GCCAGTTAATAGTTTGCGCAACGTTGTTGCCATTGCTACAGGCATCGTGGTGTCACGCTCGTCGTTTGGT
ATGGCTTCATTCAGCTCCGGTTCCCAACGATCAAGGCGAGTTACATGATCCCCCATGTTGTGCAAAAAAG
CGGTTAGCTCCTTCGGTCCTCCGATCGTTGTCAGAAGTAAGTTGGCCGCAGTGTTATCACTCATGGTTAT
GGCAGCACTGCATAATTCTCTTACTGTCATGCCATCCGTAAGATGCTTTTCTGTGACTGGTGAGTACTCA
ACCAAGTCATTCTGAGAATAGTGTATGCGGCGACCGAGTTGCTCTTGCCCGGCGTCAATACGGGATAATA
CCGCGCCACATAGCAGAACTTTAAAAGTGCTCATCATTGGAAAACGTTCTTCGGGGCGAAAACTCTCAAG
GATCTTACCGCTGTTGAGATCCAGTTCGATGTAACCCACTCGTGCACCCAACTGATCTTCAGCATCTTTT
ACTTTCACCAGCGTTTCTGGGTGAGCAAAAACAGGAAGGCAAAATGCCGCAAAAAAGGGAATAAGGGCGA
CACGGAAATGTTGAATACTCATACTCTTCCTTTTTCAATATTATTGAAGCATTTATCAGGGTTATTGTCT
CATGAGCGGATACATATTTGAATGTATTTAGAAAAATAAACAAATAGGGGTTCCGCGCACATTTCCCCGA
AAAGTGCCACCTGACGTCTAAGAAACCATTATTATCATGACATTAACCTATAAAAATAGGCGTATCACGA
GGCCCTTTCGTCTCGCGCGTTTCGGTGATGACGGTGAAAACCTCTGACACATGCAGCTCCCGGAGACGGT
CACAGCTTGTCTGTAAGCGGATGCCGGGAGCAGACAAGCCCGTCAGGGCGCGTCAGCGGGTGTTGGCGGG
TGTCGGGGCTGGCTTAACTATGCGGCATCAGAGCAGATTGTACTGAGAGTGCACCATATGCGGTGTGAAA
TACCGCACAGATGCGTAAGGAGAAAATACCGCATCAGGCGCCATTCGCCATTCAGGCTGCGCAACTGTTG
GGAAGGGCGATCGGTGCGGGCCTCTTCGCTATTACGCCAGCTGGCGAAAGGGGGATGTGCTGCAAGGCGA
TTAAGTTGGGTAACGCCAGGGTTTTCCCAGTCACGACGTTGTAAAACGACGGCCAGTGAATTCGGTGGGT
CCGTGGGTGGGTGACTTCTTAGATGAGGGTTTCATGGGAGGTACCCCGAGGGACTCTGACCATCTGTTCC
CACATTCAGCAAGTTCATTCCTGAGGGCTCCCAGAGAGTGGGGCTGGTTGCCAGTCAGAAGAACGACCTG
GACGCAGTGGCACTGATGCATCCCGATGGCTCTGCTGTTGTGGTCGTGCTAAACCGGTGAGGGCAATGGT
GAGGTCTGGGAAGTGGGCTGAAGACAGCGTTGGGGGCCTTGGCAGGATCACACTCTCAGCTTCTCCTCCC
TGCTCCCTAGCTCCTCTAAGGATGTGCCTCTTACCATCAAGGATCCTGCTGTGGGCTTCCTGGAGACAAT
CTCACCTGGCTACTCCATTCACACCTACCTGTGGCGTCGCCAGGGTGGAGGAGGTTCTGGAGGCGGTGGA
AGTGGTGGCGGAGGTAGCGCCGAGATCGGCACCGGCTTTCCCTTCGATCCTCACTACGTGGAAGTGCTGG
GCGAGAGAATGCACTATGTGGACGTGGGCCCCAGAGATGGAACCCCTGTGCTGTTTCTGCACGGCAACCC
TACCAGCAGCTACGTGTGGCGGAACATCATCCCTCACGTGGCCCCTACACACAGATGTATCGCCCCTGAC
CTGATCGGCATGGGCAAGAGCGATAAGCCCGACCTGGGCTACTTCTTCGACGACCACGTGCGGTTCATGG
ACGCCTTTATTGAGGCCCTCGGCCTGGAAGAGGTGGTGCTGGTTATTCACGATTGGGGCAGCGCCCTGGG
ATTCCACTGGGCCAAGAGAAACCCCGAGAGAGTGAAGGGAATCGCCTTCATGGAATTCATCAGGCCCATT
CCTACCTGGGACGAGTGGCCTGAGTTCGCCAGAGAGACATTCCAGGCCTTCAGAACCACCGACGTGGGCA
GAAAGCTGATCATCGACCAGAACGTGTTCATCGAGGGCACCCTGCCTATGGGAGTCGTCAGACCACTGAC
CGAGGTGGAAATGGACCACTACAGAGAGCCCTTTCTGAACCCCGTGGACCGGGAACCTCTTTGGAGATTC
CCCAACGAGCTGCCCATTGCCGGCGAGCCTGCTAATATTGTGGCCCTGGTGGAAGAGTACATGGACTGGC
TGCATCAGAGCCCCGTGCCTAAGCTGCTGTTTTGGGGAACACCCGGCGTGCTGATTCCTCCTGCTGAAGC
TGCCAGACTGGCCAAGAGCCTGCCTAATTGCAAGGCCGTGGATATCGGCCCTGGCCTGAATCTGCTGCAA
GAGGACAACCCCGATCTGATCGGCTCCGAGATTGCCAGATGGCTGAGCACCCTGGAAATCAGCGGATAAT
GGAGCAGATACTCAAGGAGGCACTGGGCTCAGCCTGGGCATTAAAGGGACAGAGTCAGCTCACACGCTGT
CTGTGACTAAAGAGGGCACAGCAGGGCCAGTGTGAGCTTACAGCGACGTAAGCCCAGGGGCAATGGTTTG
GGTGACTCACTTTCCCCTCTAGGTGGTGCCAGGGGCTGGAGGCCCCTAGAAAAAGATCAGTAAGCCCCAG
TGTCCCCCCAGCCCCCATGCTTATGTGAACATGCGCTGTGTGCTGCTTGCTTTGGAAACTGGGCCTGGGT
CCAGGCCTAGGGTGAGCTCACTGTCCGTACAAACACAAGATCAGGGCTGAGGGTAAGGAAAAGAAGAGAC
TAGGAAAGCTGGGCCCAAAACTGGAGACTGTTTGTCTTTCCTGGAGATGAAGCTTGGCGTAATCATGGTC
ATAGCTGTTTCCTGTGTGAAATTGTTATCCGCTCACA
Features (pLannotate 1.2.2; 13 found; start..end, strand, type, name):
      9..39      -  promoter       lac promoter: promoter for the E. coli lac operon
     54..75      -  protein_bind   CAP binding site: CAP binding activates transcription in the presence of cAMP. E. coli catabolite activator protein
     88..180     -  CDS            lacI (fragment): lac repressor; lacI; The lac repressor binds to the lac operator to inhibit transcription in E. coli. This inhibition can be relieved by adding lactose or isopropyl-β-D-thiogalactopyranoside (IPTG).
    363..951     -  rep_origin     ori: high-copy-number ColE1/pMB1/pBR322/pUC origin of replication
   1122..1982    -  CDS            AmpR: β-lactamase; bla; confers resistance to ampicillin, carbenicillin, and related antibiotics
   1983..2087    -  promoter       AmpR promoter: bla
   2182..2217    +  CDS            rop (fragment): Rop protein, which maintains plasmids at low copy number; rop
   2319..2418    +  misc_feature   bom (fragment): basis of mobility region from pBR322
   2424..2581    -  CDS            lacZα (fragment): LacZα fragment of β-galactosidase; lacZ fragment
   2665..2787    +  CDS            GBA (fragment): GLCM_HUMAN - Also known as GC, GLUC. Experimental evidence at protein level: Swiss-Prot protein existence level 1. Glucosylceramidase that catalyzes, within the lysosomal compartment, the hydrolysis of glucosylceramide/GlcCer into free ceramide and glucose (PubMed:9201993, PubMed:24211208, PubMed:15916907). Thereby, plays a central role in the degradation of complex lipids and the turnover of cellular membranes (PubMed:27378698). Through the production of ceramides, participates in the PKC-activated salvage pathway of ceramide formation (PubMed:19279011). Also plays a role in cholesterol metab
   2873..2983    +  CDS            GBA (fragment): GLCM_HUMAN - Also known as GC, GLUC. Experimental evidence at protein level: Swiss-Prot protein existence level 1. Glucosylceramidase that catalyzes, within the lysosomal compartment, the hydrolysis of glucosylceramide/GlcCer into free ceramide and glucose (PubMed:9201993, PubMed:24211208, PubMed:15916907). Thereby, plays a central role in the degradation of complex lipids and the turnover of cellular membranes (PubMed:27378698). Through the production of ceramides, participates in the PKC-activated salvage pathway of ceramide formation (PubMed:19279011). Also plays a role in cholesterol metab
   3029..3904    +  CDS            dhaA: DHAA_PSEPV - Experimental evidence at protein level: Swiss-Prot protein existence level 1. Catalyzes hydrolytic cleavage of carbon-halogen bonds in halogenated aliphatic compounds, leading to the formation of the corresponding primary alcohols, halide ions and protons. Has a broad substrate specificity, as it is able to dehalogenate mono- and di- chlorinated and brominated alkanes (up to at least C10), and the two isomers of 1,3-dichloropropene to 3-chloroallyl alcohol; the highest activity was found with 1,2-dibromoethane, while no activity was observed with the analog 1,2-dichloroethane. Fro
   4362..1       -  protein_bind   lac operator (across the origin): The lac repressor binds to the lac operator to inhibit transcription in E. coli. This inhibition can be relieved by adding lactose or isopropyl-β-D-thiogalactopyranoside (IPTG). lac repressor encoded by lacI
