[The description below was written by a language model from this plasmid's Addgene catalogue record and pLannotate feature annotations shown in this document.]
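Description:
GBA_Halo_C_allele is a homology-directed repair donor plasmid built on the pUC57-BsaI-Free cloning backbone, intended for knocking a HaloTag onto the C-terminus of the endogenous human GBA (GBA1) gene, which encodes the lysosomal enzyme glucosylceramidase. It is a small (about 4.4 kb) bacterial plasmid carrying a high-copy ColE1/pUC origin and a β-lactamase gene with its own promoter for ampicillin selection. The remaining backbone annotations (lac promoter and operator, CAP site, and fragments of lacZα, lacI, rop and bom) are remnants of the pUC-type cloning vector and play no role in the payload.

The insert has no annotated mammalian promoter, polyadenylation signal or selection marker, consistent with a design that relies on the native GBA locus for expression after integration. Two short GBA coding fragments separated by an unannotated gap appear upstream of the tag; this pattern suggests genomic sequence spanning the last coding exons and an intervening intron, serving as the 5′ homology arm. It is followed by an open reading frame matched to the bacterial haloalkane dehalogenase dhaA, the enzyme from which HaloTag was engineered, so this feature corresponds to the HaloTag coding sequence. The short gap between GBA and the tag may hold a linker, though the record does not state this. Roughly 450 nt of unannotated sequence downstream of the tag presumably provides the 3′ homology arm.

The nuclease and guide RNA used with the donor are not described. Once integrated, the tag allows covalent labelling of endogenously expressed GBA with chloroalkane ligands for imaging, pulse-chase or capture experiments; the depositing initiative's name points to use in human iPSC models of neurodegenerative disease.
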