Addgene plasmid #178127: GBA_Halo_C_allele
Purpose: Donor vector for endogenous tagging of human GBA at the C-terminus with halotag
Depositing lab: iPSC Neurodegenerative Disease Initiative (iNDI) & Michael Ward.
Backbone
  Vector backbone: pUC57-BsaI-Free
  Vector type: Donor vector
Growth in bacteria
  Bacterial resistance: Ampicillin, 100 μg/mL
  Growth temperature: 37°C
  Growth strain: DH5alpha
  Copy number: High Copy
Gene/Insert
  Gene/Insert name: Halotag (alt name: GBA)
  Species: H. sapiens (human)
  Entrez Gene: GBA1 (a.k.a. GBA, GCB, GLUC)
  Cloning method: Unknown
Terms and licenses: Academic/Nonprofit Terms; Industry Terms: Not Available to Industry
How to cite: GBA_Halo_C_allele was a gift from iPSC Neurodegenerative Disease Initiative (iNDI) & Michael Ward (Addgene plasmid # 178127 ; http://n2t.net/addgene:178127 ; RRID:Addgene_178127)
