>Addgene plasmid #178127 | GBA_Halo_C_allele | depositor partial sequence | sequence record 345764 | insert
GGTGGGTCCGTGGGTGGGTGACTTCTTAGATGAGGGTTTCATGGGAGGTACCCCGAGGGACTCTGACCAT
CTGTTCCCACATTCAGCAAGTTCATTCCTGAGGGCTCCCAGAGAGTGGGGCTGGTTGCCAGTCAGAAGAA
CGACCTGGACGCAGTGGCACTGATGCATCCCGATGGCTCTGCTGTTGTGGTCGTGCTAAACCGGTGAGGG
CAATGGTGAGGTCTGGGAAGTGGGCTGAAGACAGCGTTGGGGGCCTTGGCAGGATCACACTCTCAGCTTC
TCCTCCCTGCTCCCTAGCTCCTCTAAGGATGTGCCTCTTACCATCAAGGATCCTGCTGTGGGCTTCCTGG
AGACAATCTCACCTGGCTACTCCATTCACACCTACCTGTGGCGTCGCCAGGGTGGAGGAGGTTCTGGAGG
CGGTGGAAGTGGTGGCGGAGGTAGCGCCGAGATCGGCACCGGCTTTCCCTTCGATCCTCACTACGTGGAA
GTGCTGGGCGAGAGAATGCACTATGTGGACGTGGGCCCCAGAGATGGAACCCCTGTGCTGTTTCTGCACG
GCAACCCTACCAGCAGCTACGTGTGGCGGAACATCATCCCTCACGTGGCCCCTACACACAGATGTATCGC
CCCTGACCTGATCGGCATGGGCAAGAGCGATAAGCCCGACCTGGGCTACTTCTTCGACGACCACGTGCGG
TTCATGGACGCCTTTATTGAGGCCCTCGGCCTGGAAGAGGTGGTGCTGGTTATTCACGATTGGGGCAGCG
CCCTGGGATTCCACTGGGCCAAGAGAAACCCCGAGAGAGTGAAGGGAATCGCCTTCATGGAATTCATCAG
GCCCATTCCTACCTGGGACGAGTGGCCTGAGTTCGCCAGAGAGACATTCCAGGCCTTCAGAACCACCGAC
GTGGGCAGAAAGCTGATCATCGACCAGAACGTGTTCATCGAGGGCACCCTGCCTATGGGAGTCGTCAGAC
CACTGACCGAGGTGGAAATGGACCACTACAGAGAGCCCTTTCTGAACCCCGTGGACCGGGAACCTCTTTG
GAGATTCCCCAACGAGCTGCCCATTGCCGGCGAGCCTGCTAATATTGTGGCCCTGGTGGAAGAGTACATG
GACTGGCTGCATCAGAGCCCCGTGCCTAAGCTGCTGTTTTGGGGAACACCCGGCGTGCTGATTCCTCCTG
CTGAAGCTGCCAGACTGGCCAAGAGCCTGCCTAATTGCAAGGCCGTGGATATCGGCCCTGGCCTGAATCT
GCTGCAAGAGGACAACCCCGATCTGATCGGCTCCGAGATTGCCAGATGGCTGAGCACCCTGGAAATCAGC
GGATAATGGAGCAGATACTCAAGGAGGCACTGGGCTCAGCCTGGGCATTAAAGGGACAGAGTCAGCTCAC
ACGCTGTCTGTGACTAAAGAGGGCACAGCAGGGCCAGTGTGAGCTTACAGCGACGTAAGCCCAGGGGCAA
TGGTTTGGGTGACTCACTTTCCCCTCTAGGTGGTGCCAGGGGCTGGAGGCCCCTAGAAAAAGATCAGTAA
GCCCCAGTGTCCCCCCAGCCCCCATGCTTATGTGAACATGCGCTGTGTGCTGCTTGCTTTGGAAACTGGG
CCTGGGTCCAGGCCTAGGGTGAGCTCACTGTCCGTACAAACACAAGATCAGGGCTGAGGGTAAGGAAAAG
AAGAGACTAGGAAAGCTGGGCCCAAAACTGGAGACTGTTTGTCTTTCCTGGAGATG
